>Addgene plasmid #193002 | Zic4-3505:Luc | addgene full sequence | sequence record 378758 | Addgene NGS Result
GGTACCCCATGTCGGTTGTGTCTTATAGCGACTTCGACTTTTTTATTTTCTCCAAAAAAACTTCCGACAT
AAACTAGACTTTGAGTAAAGTCGAAGAGTTGTTTATTTATATTCTTCTTTCTGTTTTATTTGCTGGTAAA
GTTTTTTCAATAAAAATTATCAACTGAGGATTAACTGCAATAAAAAAGTACTATCTGTAAATAAAATAAT
AATAATAATAAATAAAAAAGATGGTAAAAATTTACTTAAGTAATAATAAAAAACTTTTTTGTTCATTAAA
ATATATATATATAGTTGTTTTGTAATAATTTTTAAATTTTTTACAATACATATCCCTTATCTCTGTTAAG
CCAAATGTTTTCCGTTACGAAATCCTTATATATTGTGTTATTTTTTAAAGTTTACGCGACAGGAAGCTAG
TAATTTAATATCTTTAAGTTTTTTAGATTTTCAAGTCAATATTTCTCTTTTACTAATAATTTTATGAAAA
TAATTTGTTGTTTTTGTTTTGTCGTTGAGATTGGTACAATAAAACATGAAAAAGGCAAATTTCCGATTAA
CAAAGCTTTGGATTTTGATAAAGAAAAAAAAAATCCAAATTTATTATTTCACATGAAAGGTGCGAAAGAT
TAGCGGAGTTTTGTTTTGTTTTTGAAATAATACAATTACAAATTCTTTTTAGAAAATGCGGATTAGAATT
TATTAAAATGACATTAACACTGTTTTGAGTCTAAGAAACGTAAAATATGCTAGTTATTTTTACAACAAGC
AGGTAAAACAATAAAAATGGCCTTTAAAGTAATTTTGAGTTTATTTCATTGTTGTTAGCTCAATCGATAC
TAGTTCAGTAAAATACGTTTATTTAAAGTATTTTACTAAAATTATGCTCTTTAATATTCGAAAAAAGAAA
ACAAACTTTTTCCAAAAATCTAACATTTTTCATTACTCAAAAAAAAACTTTCTTTTTGCGCTTTACGCAG
CGCTACAAAAAATATGTCGCTAAGTACTAAAATTAAAAAAAACAAAAAAACAACGTAATTACATAACATG
ACGTAATGCAACTTTAATACGCATTTGCAGTGAATACTTTATTATTTATATATATATATATATACTCACA
CATACGTATACATATATATGTATAATCAAATACGTAAATAGATATAGATATAATATATGAATATATTATA
AGTTTAATTTATTCTATTGTTATTGATTTTTAAAAGAAAGTCAGAAAATCTTAAACTGAAAGCAAAAAAA
AAACTTTTTCAATAATATACTTTTATCATTATTTTGTTGTTGTTGTTATGATTGTTATTATAATTATAAT
AATAACTTTTATTATTGTTATTATTATTATTATTGTAATCGTTTATGAAAACTTGATGGTTGCTAAAGAT
TTAAGGTAAATAAATCGCCCCCTCTCGCTATTGATTTGTTTATTTTAAATAACGGGCATTGGCGTGAAAT
TAATGGCAGCTTATCATACGAATTGCTATACATTCAAAGAATTTTTGTTAGTACCCATGAGTTTATTTTG
AGGTGACCCATGCTGTTCTCATTAATCTAAAACCATTGGTTTTTTGATTAAAAGGATCATCGCTCAAATA
AAGTGTTTTACTCAGGCGTGTGATAACTGTATTACTAAGACTTCCTCGATATAAACTTGCATCAAATTAT
TTCTGAATAATGATTATTGTCAAAAACAAAGACACAGTTGACTAAATTCCTAACTTACTTTGTATTATTT
TTTGTCTGTAATTTTATAGACCGATATGTTACTTTTGCTACATGTGTTAGAAGTTGTTTGAGAATTCAAA
CTGAGTGAAAAAAATGGACAAATAAAACAAAATAAAACGCGTATGTCCTGCTACCTTTTTATAGCTGTTT
TAAATAAAGTTTCTTTTGGTATTCTAATGTTGTGACTTCTAAAAAAATTATGCAATCAAAGATTATCGAC
GCAACGATAAGTCAATTAAAGGAAAGGGGTGCTACATATGAGACAACACATGTGTGTTTTACATTTTTAA
CCGGTTTAACGTCACTCCGAACAAAGTTTAAATTAATGCGAACGTTTTATTTTTGTAGCTAAACATCTGA
GTTAAAAATGCTTGCGCACGTTCTTTTAACAAAAACAGCTCATCTTATTGTTTTACTTTTTATTTTTTAT
TAAATTAAAAAAAATATAATTAAAAAATATTTTTGTAAGAATCTTAACAGATATTTTACGATAAAATTTC
TTATCTAAAGTATCGTTTTCAGGTTACTCGCGTAGACTTATAATTTTCAATAAAGATTACCCAATTTGTC
TAATTAGCATAACAATTAATTATAAGTAAATAACCGGAGATAATAAGTAAATAACCTGAGATAAAAACCT
CAAAGAGTACAGCAGATTGGAAATCATTTTTTTTTTTTTCAAGAAACCGCGCGCATTCACTCGTATACCT
TAATTGTATAATCTTTTAGTTAAACAAGCACCAAAACCGGAACAAAGGTAGTAGTATACAATCAAAGCAA
GCTTTGATATCTCTAATATTTTTTTCAATTTTTTTTTTATCCACTTATTTGTCTGAGCTATTTCTTTACC
TTAATTACGCTATAAAATTTTCTTCTCGACAAGCGGCGTAGCTTTGAGTTTATAGCTCTTTTCTGAAGTC
TAATTCCTTCTGTTTTTATTACAATCCTGACTAAGCTTCCTCAAAGTCAAGGAAAACAAATGCAGTTAAA
AAGAAAATAATCCTTGTAAACACGTTTCATCCTTCATAAAAAACGTACGCTAATAAAGCTTTTTTGTTTA
CAGTTAAGCAAGCTAATTTAGAATTTCAGAATTACTCTTTGCAAAAAAAAAAAAAAAAAAAAAAAAAAAA
AAAAAAAAAAAAAAAAAGTAATAATAATAATTAGCCACGTCATTTTGCAACCAGATTAAAATCCAGGAAA
TCTCAATGAAATTATTTGGGAGGAAGTTGTATATTTCTAAAATTTAGCAGAACTTATATTAGCGTATATC
TTCGACACACATAAACTTACTGTGATATTACAAAATGACTCAATTGAGTTAGAAATAAAATCAAATAAAT
AAACTAAATTTTCCCAATACTACAAAGCAGGATCTGAAAGGTTCTTTTAAGGATTCTCGCTTCATACTTT
TTTTGTTTTGTATTATTTTGCTCCCGTTAATTAGGAAATAAACTACCATGCAGATTAATTATGGGTATAA
TTGAAAGTTCGTGCAGTTTTATTCTTCGTCAAATTAAATCAATAATTTAGTTCTATTTCGTTTTATTACT
ATAAATCCTCTAAAGAACATTTTTGCTTGTTTTCTTTTTAAAGATCTCATTTTAATTTTTAATACCCCGC
TATGATGTGATTGGATGGGATCAAATGTGATTGGTTAAAAAAGTTTGAATAAGTATCAAGAACTGTCAAT
CAAAATAAATGAGCGGCCAATCAGGTTAGTTATAAATCCTTATTAGCAACATAATCCCTACACATAGACA
GATGTACCATACATAATGGAAAGGTAAAATTGATTTGTGCCCAAAAGCATTTAAAAGTCTCAATTTACAT
CCGAATGACACCGTATTTCAGTCACCTCGAGATCTGCGATCTAAGTAAGCTTGGCATTCCGGTACTGTTG
GTAAAGCCACCATGGAAGACGCCAAAAACATAAAGAAAGGCCCGGCGCCATTCTATCCGCTGGAAGATGG
AACCGCTGGAGAGCAACTGCATAAGGCTATGAAGAGATACGCCCTGGTTCCTGGAACAATTGCTTTTACA
GATGCACATATCGAGGTGGACATCACTTACGCTGAGTACTTCGAAATGTCCGTTCGGTTGGCAGAAGCTA
TGAAACGATATGGGCTGAATACAAATCACAGAATCGTCGTATGCAGTGAAAACTCTCTTCAATTCTTTAT
GCCGGTGTTGGGCGCGTTATTTATCGGAGTTGCAGTTGCGCCCGCGAACGACATTTATAATGAACGTGAA
TTGCTCAACAGTATGGGCATTTCGCAGCCTACCGTGGTGTTCGTTTCCAAAAAGGGGTTGCAAAAAATTT
TGAACGTGCAAAAAAAGCTCCCAATCATCCAAAAAATTATTATCATGGATTCTAAAACGGATTACCAGGG
ATTTCAGTCGATGTACACGTTCGTCACATCTCATCTACCTCCCGGTTTTAATGAATACGATTTTGTGCCA
GAGTCCTTCGATAGGGACAAGACAATTGCACTGATCATGAACTCCTCTGGATCTACTGGTCTGCCTAAAG
GTGTCGCTCTGCCTCATAGAACTGCCTGCGTGAGATTCTCGCATGCCAGAGATCCTATTTTTGGCAATCA
AATCATTCCGGATACTGCGATTTTAAGTGTTGTTCCATTCCATCACGGTTTTGGAATGTTTACTACACTC
GGATATTTGATATGTGGATTTCGAGTCGTCTTAATGTATAGATTTGAAGAAGAGCTGTTTCTGAGGAGCC
TTCAGGATTACAAGATTCAAAGTGCGCTGCTGGTGCCAACCCTATTCTCCTTCTTCGCCAAAAGCACTCT
GATTGACAAATACGATTTATCTAATTTACACGAAATTGCTTCTGGTGGCGCTCCCCTCTCTAAGGAAGTC
GGGGAAGCGGTTGCCAAGAGGTTCCATCTGCCAGGTATCAGGCAAGGATATGGGCTCACTGAGACTACAT
CAGCTATTCTGATTACACCCGAGGGGGATGATAAACCGGGCGCGGTCGGTAAAGTTGTTCCATTTTTTGA
AGCGAAGGTTGTGGATCTGGATACCGGGAAAACGCTGGGCGTTAATCAAAGAGGCGAACTGTGTGTGAGA
GGTCCTATGATTATGTCCGGTTATGTAAACAATCCGGAAGCGACCAACGCCTTGATTGACAAGGATGGAT
GGCTACATTCTGGAGACATAGCTTACTGGGACGAAGACGAACACTTCTTCATCGTTGACCGCCTGAAGTC
TCTGATTAAGTACAAAGGCTATCAGGTGGCTCCCGCTGAATTGGAATCCATCTTGCTCCAACACCCCAAC
ATCTTCGACGCAGGTGTCGCAGGTCTTCCCGACGATGACGCCGGTGAACTTCCCGCCGCCGTTGTTGTTT
TGGAGCACGGAAAGACGATGACGGAAAAAGAGATCGTGGATTACGTCGCCAGTCAAGTAACAACCGCGAA
AAAGTTGCGCGGAGGAGTTGTGTTTGTGGACGAAGTACCGAAAGGTCTTACCGGAAAACTCGACGCAAGA
AAAATCAGAGAGATCCTCATAAAGGCCAAGAAGGGCGGAAAGATCGCCGTGTAATTCTAGAGTCGGGGCG
GCCGGCCGCTTCGAGCAGACATGATAAGATACATTGATGAGTTTGGACAAACCACAACTAGAATGCAGTG
AAAAAAATGCTTTATTTGTGAAATTTGTGATGCTATTGCTTTATTTGTAACCATTATAAGCTGCAATAAA
CAAGTTAACAACAACAATTGCATTCATTTTATGTTTCAGGTTCAGGGGGAGGTGTGGGAGGTTTTTTAAA
GCAAGTAAAACCTCTACAAATGTGGTAAAATCGATAAGGATCCGTCGACCGATGCCCTTGAGAGCCTTCA
ACCCAGTCAGCTCCTTCCGGTGGGCGCGGGGCATGACTATCGTCGCCGCACTTATGACTGTCTTCTTTAT
CATGCAACTCGTAGGACAGGTGCCGGCAGCGCTCTTCCGCTTCCTCGCTCACTGACTCGCTGCGCTCGGT
CGTTCGGCTGCGGCGAGCGGTATCAGCTCACTCAAAGGCGGTAATACGGTTATCCACAGAATCAGGGGAT
AACGCAGGAAAGAACATGTGAGCAAAAGGCCAGCAAAAGGCCAGGAACCGTAAAAAGGCCGCGTTGCTGG
CGTTTTTCCATAGGCTCCGCCCCCCTGACGAGCATCACAAAAATCGACGCTCAAGTCAGAGGTGGCGAAA
CCCGACAGGACTATAAAGATACCAGGCGTTTCCCCCTGGAAGCTCCCTCGTGCGCTCTCCTGTTCCGACC
CTGCCGCTTACCGGATACCTGTCCGCCTTTCTCCCTTCGGGAAGCGTGGCGCTTTCTCATAGCTCACGCT
GTAGGTATCTCAGTTCGGTGTAGGTCGTTCGCTCCAAGCTGGGCTGTGTGCACGAACCCCCCGTTCAGCC
CGACCGCTGCGCCTTATCCGGTAACTATCGTCTTGAGTCCAACCCGGTAAGACACGACTTATCGCCACTG
GCAGCAGCCACTGGTAACAGGATTAGCAGAGCGAGGTATGTAGGCGGTGCTACAGAGTTCTTGAAGTGGT
GGCCTAACTACGGCTACACTAGAAGAACAGTATTTGGTATCTGCGCTCTGCTGAAGCCAGTTACCTTCGG
AAAAAGAGTTGGTAGCTCTTGATCCGGCAAACAAACCACCGCTGGTAGCGGTGGTTTTTTTGTTTGCAAG
CAGCAGATTACGCGCAGAAAAAAAGGATCTCAAGAAGATCCTTTGATCTTTTCTACGGGGTCTGACGCTC
AGTGGAACGAAAACTCACGTTAAGGGATTTTGGTCATGAGATTATCAAAAAGGATCTTCACCTAGATCCT
TTTAAATTAAAAATGAAGTTTTAAATCAATCTAAAGTATATATGAGTAAACTTGGTCTGACAGTTACCAA
TGCTTAATCAGTGAGGCACCTATCTCAGCGATCTGTCTATTTCGTTCATCCATAGTTGCCTGACTCCCCG
TCGTGTAGATAACTACGATACGGGAGGGCTTACCATCTGGCCCCAGTGCTGCAATGATACCGCGAGACCC
ACGCTCACCGGCTCCAGATTTATCAGCAATAAACCAGCCAGCCGGAAGGGCCGAGCGCAGAAGTGGTCCT
GCAACTTTATCCGCCTCCATCCAGTCTATTAATTGTTGCCGGGAAGCTAGAGTAAGTAGTTCGCCAGTTA
ATAGTTTGCGCAACGTTGTTGCCATTGCTACAGGCATCGTGGTGTCACGCTCGTCGTTTGGTATGGCTTC
ATTCAGCTCCGGTTCCCAACGATCAAGGCGAGTTACATGATCCCCCATGTTGTGCAAAAAAGCGGTTAGC
TCCTTCGGTCCTCCGATCGTTGTCAGAAGTAAGTTGGCCGCAGTGTTATCACTCATGGTTATGGCAGCAC
TGCATAATTCTCTTACTGTCATGCCATCCGTAAGATGCTTTTCTGTGACTGGTGAGTACTCAACCAAGTC
ATTCTGAGAATAGTGTATGCGGCGACCGAGTTGCTCTTGCCCGGCGTCAATACGGGATAATACCGCGCCA
CATAGCAGAACTTTAAAAGTGCTCATCATTGGAAAACGTTCTTCGGGGCGAAAACTCTCAAGGATCTTAC
CGCTGTTGAGATCCAGTTCGATGTAACCCACTCGTGCACCCAACTGATCTTCAGCATCTTTTACTTTCAC
CAGCGTTTCTGGGTGAGCAAAAACAGGAAGGCAAAATGCCGCAAAAAAGGGAATAAGGGCGACACGGAAA
TGTTGAATACTCATACTCTTCCTTTTTCAATATTATTGAAGCATTTATCAGGGTTATTGTCTCATGAGCG
GATACATATTTGAATGTATTTAGAAAAATAAACAAATAGGGGTTCCGCGCACATTTCCCCGAAAAGTGCC
ACCTG
[124 nt withheld, positions 7636-7759]
C
[91 nt withheld, positions 7761-7851]
A
[49 nt withheld, positions 7853-7901]
CCTTTGACGTTGGAGTCCACGTTCTTT
[37 nt withheld, positions 7929-7965]
ACCCTATCTCGGTCTATTCTTTTGATTTATAAGGGATTTTGCCGATTTCGGCCTATTGGTTAAAAAATGA
GCTGATTTAACAAAAATTTAACGCGAATTTTAACAAAATATTAACGCTTACAATTTGCCATTCGCCATTC
AGGCTGCGCAACTGTTGGGAAGGGCGATCGGTGCGGGCCTCTTCGCTATTACGCCAGCCCAAGCTACCAT
GATAAGTAAGTAATATTAAGGTACGGGAGGTACTTGGAGCGGCCGCAATAAAATATCTTTATTTTCATTA
CATCTGTGTGTTGGTTTTTTGTGTGAATCGATAGTACTAACATACGCTCTCCATCAAAACAAAACGAAAC
AAAACAAACTAGCAAAATAGGCTGTCCCCAGTGCAAGTGCAGGTGCCAGAACATTTCTCTATCGATA
Features (pLannotate 1.2.2; 11 found; start..end, strand, type, name):
   3652..5304    +  CDS            luciferase: firefly luciferase; luc+; enhanced luc+ version of the luciferase gene
   5345..5466    -  polyA_signal   SV40 poly(A) signal: SV40 polyadenylation signal
   5489..5557    -  CDS            large T antigen (fragment): large T antigen from SV40 (simian virus 40)
   5573..5705    +  CDS            TcR (fragment): tetracycline efflux protein; tet; confers resistance to tetracycline
   5885..6473    -  rep_origin     ori: high-copy-number ColE1/pMB1/pBR322/pUC origin of replication
   6644..7504    -  CDS            AmpR: β-lactamase; bla; confers resistance to ampicillin, carbenicillin, and related antibiotics
   7505..7609    -  promoter       AmpR promoter: bla
   7636..8064    +  rep_origin     f1 ori (sequence partly withheld): f1 bacteriophage origin of replication; arrow indicates direction of (+) strand synthesis
   8096..8163    -  CDS            lacZα (fragment): LacZα fragment of β-galactosidase; lacZ fragment
   8222..8270    +  polyA_signal   poly(A) signal: synthetic polyadenylation signal
   8284..8375    +  misc_feature   pause site: RNA polymerase II transcriptional pause signal from the human α2 globin gene
