[The description below was written by a language model from this plasmid's Addgene catalogue record and pLannotate feature annotations shown in this document.]
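Description:
Zic4-3505:Luc is a promoter-reporter plasmid built on the pGL3 luciferase backbone, catalogued as a mammalian expression vector and designed to measure the transcriptional activity of the Hydra Zic4 promoter. The insert is a 3,505 bp fragment of Hydra Zic4 upstream regulatory sequence, cloned by restriction enzymes at sites the record does not specify. The feature table does not annotate the promoter itself, but the unannotated stretch of roughly 3.6 kb preceding the luciferase coding sequence is consistent with the insert sitting directly upstream of the reporter.

The reporter is the enhanced luc+ version of firefly luciferase, followed by an SV40 polyadenylation signal, which is annotated on the opposite strand with a short adjacent large T antigen fragment, as is typical for this late poly(A) region. No other eukaryotic promoter is annotated, so luciferase output should depend on the cloned Hydra sequence. Upstream of the insert lie a synthetic poly(A) signal and an RNA polymerase II transcriptional pause site from the human α2 globin gene, standard pGL3 elements that block read-through transcription originating in the backbone and so reduce background signal. Short TcR and lacZα fragments are non-functional backbone remnants.

Propagation in E. coli relies on a high-copy ColE1/pUC-type origin and ampicillin selection through β-lactamase expressed from its own promoter. An f1 origin permits single-stranded DNA production. There is no eukaryotic selection marker, so the 8.4 kb plasmid suits transient transfection assays, for example to test how candidate regulators or signalling inputs affect Zic4 promoter activity. The record does not state which cells or co-transfected factors were used.
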