Addgene plasmid #193002: Zic4-3505:Luc
Purpose: Plasmid to test the Hydra Zic4 promoter activity
Depositing lab: Brigitte Galliot. Depositing organization: University of Geneva. Publication: The transcription factor Zic4 acts as a transdifferentiation switch. Vogg MC, Ferenc J, Buzgariu WC, Perruchoud C , Papasaikas P, Sanchez PGL, Nuninger C , Delucinge-Vivier C , Rampon C , Beccari L, Vriz S , Vincent S , Galliot B , Tsiairis CD. bioRxiv 2021.12.22.47383 10.1101/2021.12.22.473838.
Backbone
  Vector backbone: pGL3
  Vector type: Mammalian Expression
Growth in bacteria
  Bacterial resistance: Ampicillin, 100 μg/mL
  Growth temperature: 37°C
  Growth strain: DH5alpha
  Copy number: High Copy
Gene/Insert
  Gene/Insert name: Hydra Zic4 promoter
  Species: Hydra
  Insert size (bp): 3505
  Cloning method: Restriction Enzyme; 5′ cloning site Unknown (unknown if destroyed); 3′ cloning site Unknown (unknown if destroyed)
Terms and licenses: Academic/Nonprofit Terms; Industry Terms: Not Available to Industry
Depositor comments: Please visit for https://www.biorxiv.org/content/10.1101/2021.12.22.473838v1 bioRxiv preprint.
How to cite: Zic4-3505:Luc was a gift from Brigitte Galliot (Addgene plasmid # 193002 ; http://n2t.net/addgene:193002 ; RRID:Addgene_193002)
